>Addgene plasmid #112987 | mei-S332-GFP 5.6kb genomic DNA in Casper4 S123-125-3A | addgene full sequence | sequence record 217633 | Addgene NGS Result
TTGAGATCCTTTTTTTCTGCGCGTAATCTGCTGCTTGCAAACAAAAAAACCACCGCTACCAGCGGTGGTT
TGTTTGCCGGATCAAGAGCTACCAACTCTTTTTCCGAAGGTAACTGGCTTCAGCAGAGCGCAGATACCAA
ATACTGTTCTTCTAGTGTAGCCGTAGTTAGGCCACCACTTCAAGAACTCTGTAGCACCGCCTACATACCT
CGCTCTGCTAATCCTGTTACCAGTGGCTGCTGCCAGTGGCGATAAGTCGTGTCTTACCGGGTTGGACTCA
AGACGATAGTTACCGGATAAGGCGCAGCGGTCGGGCTGAACGGGGGGTTCGTGCACACAGCCCAGCTTGG
AGCGAACGACCTACACCGAACTGAGATACCTACAGCGTGAGCTATGAGAAAGCGCCACGCTTCCCGAAGG
GAGAAAGGCGGACAGGTATCCGGTAAGCGGCAGGGTCGGAACAGGAGAGCGCACGAGGGAGCTTCCAGGG
GGAAACGCCTGGTATCTTTATAGTCCTGTCGGGTTTCGCCACCTCTGACTTGAGCGTCGATTTTTGTGAT
GCTCGTCAGGGGGGCGGAGCCTATGGAAAAACGCCTTCTTCTTGAACTCGGGCTCGGTGCCAGTATACCT
CAAATGGTTGTCGTACCTCTCATGGTTCCGTTACGCCAACGAGGGTCTGCTGATTAACCAATGGGCGGAC
GTGGAGCCGGGCGAAATTAGCTGCACATCGTCGAACACCACGTGCCCCAGTTCGGGCAAGGTCATCCTGG
AGACGCTTAACTTCTCCGCCGCCGATCTGCCGCTGGACTACGTGGGTCTGGCCCATGATGAAATAACATA
AGGTGGTCCCGTCGATAGCCGAAGCTTACCGAAGTATACACTTAAATTCAGTGCACGTTTGCTTGTTGAG
AGGAAAGGTTGTGTGCGGACGAATTTTTTTTTGAAAACATTAACCCTTACGTGGAATAAAAAAAAATGAA
ATATTGCAAATTTTGCTGCAAAGCTGTGACTGGAGTAAAATTAATTCACGTGCCGAAGTGTGCTATTAAG
AGAAAATTGTGGGAGCAGAGCCTTGGGTGCAGCCTTGGTGAAAACTCCCAAATTTGTGATACCCACTTTA
ATGATTCGCAGTGGAAGGCTGCACCTGCAAAAGGTCAGACATTTAAAAGGAGGCGACTCAACGCAGATGC
CGTACCTAGTAAAGTGATAGAGCCTGAACCAGAAAAGATAAAAGAAGGCTATACCAGTGGGAGTACACAA
ACAGAGTAAGTTTGAATAGTAAAAAAAATCATTTATGTAAACAATAACGTGACTGTGCGTTAGGTCCTGT
TCATTGTTTAATGAAAATAAGAGCTTGAGGGAAAAAATTCGTACTTTGGAGTACGAAATGCGTCGTTTAG
AGCAGCAGCCGAATTAATTCTAGTTCCAGTGAAATCCAAGCATTTTCTAAATTAAATGTATTCTTATTAT
TATAGTTGTTATTTTTGATATATATAAACAACACTATTATGCCCACCATTTTTTTGAGATGCATCTACAC
AAGGAACAAACACTGGATGTCACTTTCAGTTCAAATTGTAACGCTAATCACTCCGAACAGGTCACAAAAA
ATTACCTTAAAAAGTCATAATATTAAATTAGAATAAATATAGCTGTGAGGGAAATATATACAAATATATT
GGAGCAAATAAATTGTACATACAAATATTTATTACTAATTTCTATTGAGACGAAATGAACCACTCGGAAC
CATTTGAGCGAACCGAATCGCGCGGAACTAACGACAGTCGCTCCAAGGTCGTCGAACAAAAGGTGAATGT
GTTGCGGAGAGCGGGTGGGAGACAGCGAAAGAGCAACTACGAAACGTGGTGTGGTGGAGGTGAATTATGA
AGAGGGCGCGCGATTTGAAAAGTATGTATATAAAAAATATATCCCGGTGTTTTATGTAGCGATAAACGAG
TTTTTGATGTAAGGTATGCAGGTGTGTAAGTCTTTTGGTTAGAAGACAAATCCAAAGTCTACTTGTGGGG
ATGTTCGAAGGGGAAATACTTGTATTCTATAGGTCATATCTTGTTTTTATTGGCACAAATATAATTACAT
TAGCTTTTTGAGGGGGCAATAAACAGTAAACACGATGGTAATAATGGTAAAAAAAAAAAACAAGCAGTTA
TTTCGGATATATGTCGGCTACTCCTTGCGTCGGGCCCGAAGTCTTAGAGCCAGATATGCGAGCACCCGGA
AGCTCACGATGAGAATGGCCAGACCCACGTAGTCCAGCGGCAGATCGGCGGCGGAGAAGTTAAGCGTCTC
CAGGATGACCTTGCCCGAACTGGGGCACGTGGTGTTCGACGATGTGCAGCTAATTTCGCCCGGCTCCACG
TCCGCCCATTGGTTAATCAGCAGACCCTCGTTGGCGTAACGGAACCATGAGAGGTACGACAACCATTTGA
GGTATACTGGCACCGAGCCCGAGTTCAAGAAGAAGCCGCCAAAGAGCAGGAATGGTATGATAACCGGCGG
ACCCACAGACAGCGCCATCGAGGTCGAGGAGCTGGCGCAGGATATTAGATATCCGAAGGACGTTGACACA
TTGGCCACCAGAGTGACCAGCGCCAGGCAGTTGAAGAAGTGCAGCACTCCGGCCCGCAGTCCGATCATCG
GATAGGCAATCGCCGTGAAGACCAGTGGCACTGTGAGAAAAAGCGGCAATTCGGCAATCGTTTTGCCCAG
AAAGTATGTGTCACAGCGATAAAGTCGACTTCGGGCCTCCCTCATAAAAACTGGCAGCTCTGAGGTGAAC
ACCTAAATCGAATCGATTCATTAGAAAGTTAGTAAATTATTGAAATGCAAATGTATTCTAAACATGACTT
ACATTTATCGTGGCAAAGACGTTTTGAAAGGTCATGTTGGTCAGGAAGAGGAAGATGGCTCCGTTGATAT
TCATCACACCCACTTGCGTGAGTTGTTGGCCCAAAAAGATGAGGCCAATCAAGATGGCAACCATCTGCAA
ATTAAAATGTTACTCGCATCTCATTAATATTCGCGAGTTAAATGAAATTTATTTATCTTCTGCAAAACTA
TAAACTATACATCTCATTGAAAAAAACTAAGAAGGGTGTGGAATCAGGCAATTCTATCTAAAATCTAGCG
AATTTGTTTCCAAGAATTGTAAGCGTTATATCATTTGTTTCCACTGGAACCACTCACCGTTGTCTGAATA
AGTCGCACTTTTACGAGGAGTGGTTCCTTGAGCACCGACAGCCAGGATCGCCACAGGACCGCCCGGAACT
GCATGAACCAGGTGGCCTTGTAGGTGTACCCATTCTCCGGCTGCTCCAGTGGCTTCTCCAGATTTTTGGT
GGCCAACAACTGCTCCATATCCCGGGCTACTTTGCTAATGGCAAAATTGTCGCATATCTTGGCGATCCGA
TCACGGGACTCGATCTCCCGTCCGGGCACAACGGCCAACACCTGTACGTAAAAGTCCGCCGGATTGTAGT
TGGTAGGACACTGGGCACCCACGCTGGATAGGAGTTGAGATGTTATGTAATACTAGATACCCTTAATAAA
CACATCGAACTCACTAGGAAAAGAAGTCGACGGCTTCGCTGGGAGTGCCCAAGAAAGCTACCCTGCCCTC
GGCCATCAGAAGGATCTTGTCAAAGAGCTCAAACAGCTCGGAAGACGGCTGATGAATGGTCAGGATGACG
GTCTTGCCCTTCTGCGACAGCTTCTTCAGCACCTGGACGACGCTGTGGGCGGTAAAGGAGTCCAGTCCGG
AGGTGGGCTCATCGCAGATCAGAAGCGGCGGATCGGTTAGAGCCTCGGAGGCGAATGCCAGACGCTTCCT
TTCTCCGCCGGACAGACCTTTCACCCTGCCGGGCACACCGATGATCGTGTGCTGACATTTGCTGAGCGAA
AGCTCCTGGATCACCTGATCCACGCGGGCCACTCGCTGCCGATAGGTCAGATGTCGTGGCATCCGCACCA
TGGCTTGGAAAATCAGGTGTTCCCTGGCCGTTAGGGAGCCGATAAAGAGGTCATCCTGCTGGACATAGGC
GCACCTGGCCTGCATCTCCTTGGCGTCCACAGGTTGGCCATTGAGCAGTCGCATCCCGGATGGCGATACT
TGGATGCCCTGCGGCGATCGAAAGGCAAGGGCATTCAGCAGGGTCGTCTTTCCGGCACCGGAACTGCCCA
TCACGGCCAAAAGTTCGCCCGGATAGGCCACGCCGCAAACTGAGTTTCAAATTGGTAATTGGACCCTTTA
TTAAGATTTCACACAGATCAGCCGACTGCGAATAGAAACTCACCGTTCTTGAGCAAATGTTTCCTGGGCG
CCGGTATGTGTCGCTCGTTGCAGAATAGTCCGCGTGTCCGGTTGACCAGCTGCCGCCATCCGGAGCCCGG
CTGATTGACCGCCCCAAAGATGTCCATATTGTGCCAGGCATAGGTGAGGTTCTCGGCTAGTTGGCCGCTC
CCTGAACCGGAGTCCTCCGGCGGACTGGGTGGCCGGAGCGTGCCGTAGTTTTTGGCCTGCCCGAAGCCCT
GGTTAATGCAGCTCTGCGAAGCCGCTCCGCTGTCACCCTGCAATGATAGGGGATCTCAAATATCAACTAC
AAGCGTTATGCTCATCTAACCCCGAACAAAAAGTACCCCGAAGTATCCTACGAAGTAGGTTTATACTTTT
ATTTATTTTTTGTGCATCTAGGATCAGCTTAAAATATCTGGTTGTTATATTTTTTGTAAAAAAGAATATA
GTCGAAAATGAATGCCTTTAGATGTCTTGATCATGATATGATCTCAAAAATTGTCTTATATAGCGAGAAC
AGCTACCAGAATAATCTGTTTCGTGTCACTATTTGTTTGTGCAATTGCGGTTTGGGATTTTTGTGGGTCG
CAGTTCTCACGCCGCAGACAATTTGATGTTGCAATCGCAGTTCCTATAGATCAAGTGAACTTAAGATGTA
TGCACATGTACTACTCACATTGTTCAGATGCTCGGCAGATGGGTGTTTGCTGCCTCCGCGAATTAATAGC
TCCTGATCCTCTTGGCCCATTGCCGGGATTTTTCACACTTTCCCCTGCTTACCCACCCAAAACCAATCAC
CACCCCAATCACTCAAAAAACAAACAAAAATAAGAAGCGAGAGGAGTTTTGGCACAGCACTTTGTGTTTA
ATTGATGGCGTAAACCGCTTGGAGCTTCGTCACGAAACCGCTGACAAAATGCAACTGAAGGCGGACATTG
ACGCTACGTAACGCTACAAACGGTGGCGAAAGAGATAGCGGACGCAGCGGCGAAAGAGACGGCGATATTT
CTGTGGACAGAGAAGGAGGCAAACAGCGCTGACTTTGAGTGGAATGTCATTTTGAGTGAGAGGTAATCGA
AAGAACCTGGTACATCAAATACCCTTGGATCGAAGTAAATTTAAAACTGATCAGATAAGTTCAATGATAT
CCAGTGCAGTAAAAAAAAAAAATGTTTTTTTTATCTACTTTCCGCAAAAATGGGTTTTATTAACTTACAT
ACATACTAGAATTCGGTACCGAAGAGGTTCCTGAACTTGCCATAAATTACCAAATTTCTGGGCACCGTGC
GAAATAGAATTGATAAGGTCGCTCGATAAGTCCGTACCACTTCGGATTCTGAGTGCTGAGTGATGCACTC
AATCGACTAAATGGGTACAAAGCCAAACGAGTTGGATTTACAAACAGACTCACCTTGAAGCGGGTTTCGG
TTTTCGACTGCGGTCGTAGCTTCTGTGAATGAAATTCTCGGTTCTCTGGGCTGCTGGCTGTCTTCGGTGT
TTCAGCAGGTGATTGTCGTGATTCTCTGGCGGAGATGAAACAGCATAGCAAGCGGTTCCCTAATGTATTT
TTCCGAAACTATGGTGTATAATCCGTATCCGTGTTCCTAAGTTAAGTTAATCCGCGCGCTAGATCCGTCT
ATCGTTTTTCGAGTGCACAGGTGTTGCATGTGATGTGTATCGTGTCCTGTGAGTGCGGGGGGAAAGTCCC
TCCCACTGTTGGTAAGAATTGTAGAAATGTGTAAAAGCCTGGCTAAATGCCTAAAAGACGTACAACGACG
ATACAAATCCGACTGATTTTCATTTTTACACAAACACACGCACACTGCGACAGCACACTCTCACTCACGT
ACACGCACGCACACACTGCCAGGTGGGCTGACTTCTGATTCAGTGCGATTTTCGCGTTCTGCAAGGTGTA
TCTACAACCTCCCGAAACGCGTATTCACTTCGATTTCCGGGTTCTAGCGCTGCAGCATTGTTTATCTACC
ACGGATATCCAGATTTTCTTCGCAATCGGTCGAGAAAACAATAAATTTATTGTGCAGCTTAGAGGTGTAA
GAGAAACATAGACGTATCGATGTCTCTCGATGGTTTGTGCCTATCGAAATCGGTGTCCCGCAATATACAC
AGCTTCCACTAAGCGAAATTTTAGCATTTTGGCATACGTGTAGAATTTAAATGGAAAATTACCCTTGGTA
ACGCATGTACGATCAAATTCGCACCAACTCAACGGTTCCTAATTCTTGTCGTGCAAATGAGACAAACAAA
TTTATAATTATTAAAATAAAATATATTCACATCGGATTGTATTGTTTCTTATATATATGGCCCAAAATTA
AAGAATTTCATTTTAATTAAGAGCATGGTCGGCGTTGCCATACTTTCAAAAAGTTTTCCTTAAGCTGGGG
TATATTCCAATAGCACAACAACGGTCACTCTATTTCAAAATTCAAAACAAGCTATTGGCGTCGTCTGTCT
GGATTTTGTGTATGGAATAAGTAGATCAGAAGAAGCAAATGGGATCCAAAGGAGAAGAACTTTTCACTGG
AGTTGTCCCAATTCTTGTTGAATTAGATGGTGATGTTAATGGGCACAAATTTTCTGTCAGTGGAGAGGGT
GAAGGTGATGCAACATACGGAAAACTTACCCTTAAATTTATTTGCACTACTGGAAAACTACCTGTTCCAT
GGCCAACACTTGTCACTACTTTCTCTTATGGTGTTCAATGCTTTTCAAGATACCCAGATCATATGAAACG
GCATGACTTTTTCAAGAGTGCCATGCCCGAAGGTTATGTACAGGAAAGAACTATATTTTTCAAAGATGAC
GGGAACTACAAGACACGTGCTGAAGTCAAGTTTGAAGGTGATACCCTTGTTAATAGAATCGAGTTAAAAG
GTATTGATTTTAAAGAAGATGGAAACATTCTTGGACACAAATTGGAATACAACTATAACTCACACAATGT
ATACATCATGGCAGACAAACAAAAGAATGGAATCAAAGTTAACTTCAAAATTAGACACAACATTGAAGAT
GGAAGCGTTCAACTAGCAGACCATTATCAACAAAATACTCCAATTGGCGATGGCCCTGTCCTTTTACCAG
ACAACCATTACCTGTCCACACAATCTGCCCTTTCGAAAGATCCCAACGAAAAGAGAGACCACATGGTCCT
TCTTGAGTTTGTAACAGCTGCTGGGATTACACATGGCATGGATGAACTATACAAAAGATCCAAAGTGGAG
CAGCAGTACAAGCTGCTGAATGCGGAGCTAATGGACCAAGTGCAGAAGCAGCGCTTGGAGATCGGCGAGT
ACAGGAAGCGGGTGATATCTTTGGAGCGAGAGATCATGGACATTCGGGAGGAGCACGTCCTGCAAAACCA
TCGCCAGCGCATGGAGAACATCAGTATCGTACGCAGCCTGATGCTGAGCCTGAACGTGGACTCCGATTCC
CTGGCAGTGCGTCAGGAGCCCGCTCCCGCAGCTCAGATAAACAGACCAAGCGGCCCGCGTCGCAGCTCCA
GGGAAATCTGCAAGGACATGCGACGGACGTGTGCGTTGGCCCGCACCACCAGACCAATCTCGCCAAGAAG
AGCTGCCGCAGTGACCAGTACTGTATCGTCCACTAGTCGCCGCTCCAGCGCAGAAGTGCAGTCCGAGGTG
GTGACCACTAGGATACCAGAGGATAGAAGAGCCAACAAGGTAACTTATACTTAAATTTGATTATGCTTTT
CTTAACGATTCATTATCGGCTTGAGTACAGCCTACACCACCGCCACGAAGACCAGCGGAATTAGTGTTTG
ATGAGGACGACTCGGACGATGATTTCGACGAAGCAGTAAGCCCCGTGGAGGAGACACAGACTGAGCAAAA
TGAAGAGAACAATCGTCTGTTTAGCATTATAGAGGAAAATGGCAGTGAAGGGGAGTCCACAGACTCGTCA
TCATCATGCGAGGCCATCTATTGCGACACAACGTTTGAAAGTAGTCCGCCAAACGCCCAAGTCACCGTCA
CGCCCAGTGGACGGGCTCTGCGGGAAGTGGACACCAATATCCCTGTAGCAGTGTCCCTCAGTCGGGGAAA
AGAGACTGGGAAGGGATCATGGTTGGCTATTTCCGTAGCTGTGGAAGATTCTCCACAGGAGCCAAGCATA
CAGTGCCCACGACTGGCAGTCACCAGGCCTAGTCAATCGTCTGGAATATTTCCTGATGTCAACGGATTAA
CGCCGCGAAGAAGCCTGTTCAATGGGATAGGCAAAATGGCCGGAAGCACCAGCACTCCGAAATCCTTTCT
CGTCGAGGAAATGCCATCTATAAGAACTAGAAGCCGAACTGCGGCTAATAAGAAATCAGAAAATACGGAT
ATGTCTAGTTCTTTCTGCAACAACAGCGCAAGGCCGAGTAGAAGCTGCAGGCCCACCAGTTTGGTGGAGC
CAAGTCTGAAGAACAAGTTGCGCAATGGCTCGAAAGGCAAGGCCAAGGCCAAAAAGTAGATAGACGAATT
TTTTAATAGGCTTTAATGTTGTTTCTGTAATTTCATTGGTTTTCAATACCACTTTTTACCATTTTTAATA
TGAATAATATTTTTAAATCGTCAGGCCCTGATAAGTTTAATTTATAGACTAAAAGCTGACATCGGATTAC
TTTTTGCCTGCAATAGAGGGCATATTCAGTTCATCCAGCGCTATCGGAAGGAAGACACTCCATCATCATC
ATCACCCAAAGATGCCAATAGGAATTTAAAAGTACGTCTAATTTTTACATGTTCATTTGTGAATAAAACA
ACGTTTCAATTAATTATTTGTTAATACGCTTTTAGGGGAACTCATTTTATAGATTCCTCTTAGATGCAAA
CTACGTTTATTCGCACAAAGTTGTTGGAAACATTTACAAAAGACTCTGAAGAACAAAGTACAATTACAAT
TACAATTAAATACAGTAGCAAAAGGGTAATGATTATACGTAGGTAGGCGATAATTGCACTTCTTTTAGAC
TACCTCGAACTTGCCCATACAACAGTTGAGATGGTCTCCTGCATGGTTGTGGCTTGGCTGCTCCGTGTTC
TCCTTGATCTCGCTGATAATGTCCTGTATCTTGTTGATGATCTGTTGCGAGTTTTCACCTTCGCCAGGAG
TGTGTTCGCTACCTGCGGCCGCTTCTGGTTGCTTTGCCTGGGCGGCATCTGCGGGTAGCTCCACGCCCAA
ACTGACCACCAGCTTGTTTAGTGCCTCAATCTTCTCGCGCAGCTGCTCTCGCTCCGCTTGCAAGAGACGC
ATTTGGGCGGCCTTCTCGTACTCACGCTGCTTTAGCATGCGCCTCTGCGTTTGATAGAGGGCAATGTACT
CGCCAATCGTTTCGGTTTCGCTCTGCAGCTGGAGCACCAGATGCTCCAGGCTGTGCTTCTCCTCCGTCAA
GTCGGCGACCTGGCTGATCAGTGTGGTGAAACGCGATTGCAAGCGTTCCACGGCCTCGGCGGTGGGCAGC
GTTTCAGCTGCTTGTCTGTGGGCGTGGTTCTGGCCGTGATCATGTGGATGATCATGCTGATGATCGTGTG
GATGGCTATGTGAATGATCATGTGTGTGATCGTGCGGATGATCATGTGGATGACCATGATCACCAGCATT
ATGATGGTTATGTTCATGGGAATGATCGTGGTCATTATCATGACAATGACCGTCGGAATGCTGATGAGAG
TGATCGTGCGAATGATTATGCAAAAGACCAACTTCCTTCGCTTCCTCTGCTTCGTTTTCCGGTGCATCTG
CTCCATTCTCTTTTTCGGTTTCCTCACCGGCGTGATAAGCTTTTGCCTGAAAGAAATGATAATGGGATAT
AAAGTCAGTTAAATTTTAATCCCAGTCCAACCCACCTCATAATGCCTGAGACGGTCCAGCTGCTGTTGCA
ACATTAACTGCTGACGTTGTAGTTCCACGTTCTCGTGCGATAGTCTAATCATTTCCTCATCCTTGAACTT
AAAGCGCTCCTCATTTGCTTGAAGCTTTTGCTCCATGCTGTTGTAGTTCTGGCGGATTTCTCGGTTGGCA
AACTCTTCTGAATCCAAGCGGATGACCAGCTCGGCTTTGTCGTTTGTCAACTGAACAAATCGCTGCTGCA
GTTCGTCCAACTGGTTTTTCATCTCTACATTCTGGGTTAGGGCACGCGATGCGGCCACTTTGTCTGACTC
CATGGTGGCCAACAGCTTGGACTGATCGGGCTGCTCAGCTTGCAAGCGTTCGAGTTGCTTTTCCAACTCG
TCTAAAGCCGAGTTCTTTAACTGCAGCTGATCGTCCTGCGACTTGATCTTCAGCTGGAATTCGTGGCGCT
CAAACTCGAAGTTTTCGATCTGCTCTTTCAAGACAGCCAGTTCATCTTTTAAGGCTTTCTGAAATTGAAC
TAGGAGATTAAACAGGTTTTCCATATTTTTTTGGCTTACTTACCTGCTCGCTGGTTTCTTCCTTGGATGG
CTGCACTTGACTGGCCTCTTTAAATTGGGCCTGCAGGCTGATGTTCTTTTGTATATCCCGCTCCAGGGCG
CCCACGTGCTCCACAAGCTGGCGTTCTCGCTCCCTCAGTGAGTTCAGTACCTCTGAGAGTTCTGTGTTTC
GTTCGTTGAGCTTGGCGATCTCGCCACTCTGATGCTGCACATAGTTTTGATACTGACCAGCTGCCTGCTC
CTTGTCCTGCGTTAGTTGACCCACCATCGCTTGGAGGTCGCGTATCTGTTGCTCGTACATGTATTGTGTT
TGCACCAGCGACTCCACTCGGTTGTCTGTGGTGACGCTAGACTCGTCTGAGAGCTGCCGCAGCTTCAGCT
GCGCCATCTCGAGTTCGTTCGATTTTTGGGAAAGCTGTTGCTGCAGTTCCTCTTGATGCTGGTTGCTCTG
CTTTAGCTGGGCCTCTAGTTCGTTGAGATGCGACTGTTGGTCCTTGATTTGTGCCTGCGATTGTAGCAGT
TGTGCCTGGAGTTGCGCGTACTGCTGTCGCTGCTGCTCACCGGTCGACTGTTGATCCTGGCAGTGCTGTT
GTAGCTGCTCCAGACGCAATTGATTCTGATCCTTGAGGATGCGAAGCTCCTCCAGCTCTAGCTCACGCTC
CCGGCAAGCCAGGCGAACCTTGGTCAGCTCCGCATTGAGCTGGGCCTTTTCAGCGATGATCACCTGGATG
GCCTGCAAGCTAGAGGCATCTGCCAGTCCACCATTGTGTTCCGACTCGTTTTGGGCAAAATAAGAAGCGG
CTGTGGGCAGGGCAGACTGCTCCGGCGGCTGCGTCCCACCTGCTCCTCCACCGTTCACATTTATCTCGCT
GTCTGACCGTTCCGACAGATTGCTGGATATGCTCACAGTGGACGAGTGCGATTGCGTGGTGGCAGCCACC
GGCTCCTCTGCTCCCGGCTGCCCATTGTTGTTGCTGGCGCGCTGCTGGTACTCCTTCAGCTGTGTCCACA
GAAGCGTGTTAAACAAAATCAATATTAGTCGGCCAATATGTGTCCACGTCACAAGAGCAAAACAATTGTG
TGTGGCACTGGTTGTCGCACCTTTTTCCTTGCCGCGGCCAACTTCTGCGCCTTGGCATCCTGCGTGTCAT
CGGGCATGTCCTTCGGGGTCAGCAGCGGTACCCGCCCGGGGATCAGATCCGCGGCCGCCTCGAGGTCGAC
CTGCAGCCAAGCTTTGCGTACTCGCAAATTATTAAAAATAAAACTTTAAAAATAATTTCGTCTAATTAAT
ATTATGAGTTAATTCAAACCCCACGGACATGCTAAGGGTTAATCAACAATCATATCGCTGTCTCACTCAG
ACTCAATACGACACTCAGAATACTATTCCTTTCACTCGCACTTATTGCAAGCATACGTTAAGTGGATGTC
TCTTGCCGACGGGACCACCTTATGTTATTTCATCATGGTCTGGCCATTCTCATCGTGAGCTTCCGGGTGC
TCGCATATCTGGCTCTAAGACTTCGGGCCCGACGCAAGGAGTAGCCGACATATATCCGAAATAACTGCTT
GTTTTTTTTTTTTACCATTATTACCATCGTGTTTACTGTTTATTGCCCCCTCAAAAAGCTAATGTAATTA
TATTTGTGCCAATAAAAACAAGATATGACCTATAGAATACAAGTATTTCCCCTTCGAACATCCCCACAAG
TAGACTTTGGATTTGTCTTCTAACCAAAAGACTTACACACCTGCATACCTTACATCAAAAACTCGTTTAT
CGCTACATAAAACACCGGGATATATTTTTTATATACATACTTTTCAAATCGCGCGCCCTCTTCATAATTC
ACCTCCACCACACCACGTTTCGTAGTTGCTCTTTCGCTGTCTCCCACCCGCTCTCCGCAACACATTCACC
TTTTGTTCGACGACCTTGGAGCGACTGTCGTTAGTTCCGCGCGATTCGGTGCGGTATTTCACACCGCATA
TGGTGCACTCTCAGTACAATCTGCTCTGATGCCGCATAGTTAAGCCAGCCCCGACACCCGCCAACACCCG
CTGACGCGCCCTGACGGGCTTGTCTGCTCCCGGCATCCGCTTACAGACAAGCTGTGACCGTCTCCGGGAG
CTGCATGTGTCAGAGGTTTTCACCGTCATCACCGAAACGCGCGAGACGAAAGGGCCTCGTGATACGCCTA
TTTTTATAGGTTAATGTCATGATAATAATGGTTTCTTAGACGTCAGGTGGCACTTTTCGGGGAAATGTGC
GCGGAACCCCTATTTGTTTATTTTTCTAAATACATTCAAATATGTATCCGCTCATGAGACAATAACCCTG
ATAAATGCTTCAATAATATTGAAAAAGGAAGAGTATGAGTATTCAACATTTCCGTGTCGCCCTTATTCCC
TTTTTTGCGGCATTTTGCCTTCCTGTTTTTGCTCACCCAGAAACGCTGGTGAAAGTAAAAGATGCTGAAG
ATCAGTTGGGTGCACGAGTGGGTTACATCGAACTGGATCTCAACAGCGGTAAGATCCTTGAGAGTTTTCG
CCCCGAAGAACGTTTTCCAATGATGAGCACTTTTAAAGTTCTGCTATGTGGCGCGGTATTATCCCGTATT
GACGCCGGGCAAGAGCAACTCGGTCGCCGCATACACTATTCTCAGAATGACTTGGTTGAGTACTCACCAG
TCACAGAAAAGCATCTTACGGATGGCATGACAGTAAGAGAATTATGCAGTGCTGCCATAACCATGAGTGA
TAACACTGCGGCCAACTTACTTCTGACAACGATCGGAGGACCGAAGGAGCTAACCGCTTTTTTGCACAAC
ATGGGGGATCATGTAACTCGCCTTGATCGTTGGGAACCGGAGCTGAATGAAGCCATACCAAACGACGAGC
GTGACACCACGATGCCTGTAGCAATGGCAACAACGTTGCGCAAACTATTAACTGGCGAACTACTTACTCT
AGCTTCCCGGCAACAATTAATAGACTGGATGGAGGCGGATAAAGTTGCAGGACCACTTCTGCGCTCGGCC
CTTCCGGCTGGCTGGTTTATTGCTGATAAATCTGGAGCCGGTGAGCGTGGGTCTCGCGGTATCATTGCAG
CACTGGGGCCAGATGGTAAGCCCTCCCGTATCGTAGTTATCTACACGACGGGGAGTCAGGCAACTATGGA
TGAACGAAATAGACAGATCGCTGAGATAGGTGCCTCACTGATTAAGCATTGGTAACTGTCAGACCAAGTT
TACTCATATATACTTTAGATTGATTTAAAACTTCATTTTTAATTTAAAAGGATCTAGGTGAAGATCCTTT
TTGATAATCTCATGACCAAAATCCCTTAACGTGAGTTTTCGTTCCACTGAGCGTCAGACCCCGTAGAAAA
GATCAAAGGATCTTC
Features (pLannotate 1.2.2; 15 found; start..end, strand, type, name):
      1..589     +  rep_origin     ori: high-copy-number ColE1/pMB1/pBR322/pUC origin of replication
    595..823     +  CDS            mini-white (fragment): Drosophila white gene eye color pigment; white; This is a modified version of the white gene lacking part of the first intron.
    824..1409    +  misc_feature   P element 5' end: No description available
   1420..5539    -  gene           mini-white: white; This modified version of the white gene lacks part of the first intron.
   6829..7545    +  CDS            sg12: sg12 is a basic (constitutively fluorescent) long stokes shift fluorescent protein published in 1997, derived from Aequorea victoria.
   7549..8025    +  CDS            mei-S332 (fragment): SGO1_DROME - Experimental evidence at protein level: Swiss-Prot protein existence level 1. Plays a central role in chromosome cohesion during meiosis and mitosis by preventing premature dissociation of cohesin complex from centromeres after prophase, when most of cohesin complex dissociates from chromosomes arms. May act by protecting or Rad21 from cleavage by Sse/separase. Required during meiosis in both males and females. From Drosophila melanogaster (Fruit fly).
   8078..8806    +  CDS            mei-S332 (fragment): SGO1_DROME - Experimental evidence at protein level: Swiss-Prot protein existence level 1. Plays a central role in chromosome cohesion during meiosis and mitosis by preventing premature dissociation of cohesin complex from centromeres after prophase, when most of cohesin complex dissociates from chromosomes arms. May act by protecting or Rad21 from cleavage by Sse/separase. Required during meiosis in both males and females. From Drosophila melanogaster (Fruit fly).
   9602..9784    -  CDS            Golga2 (fragment): GOGA2_MOUSE - Experimental evidence at protein level: Swiss-Prot protein existence level 1. Peripheral membrane component of the cis-Golgi stack that acts as a membrane skeleton that maintains the structure of the Golgi apparatus, and as a vesicle thether that facilitates vesicle fusion to the Golgi membrane (PubMed:28028212). Required for normal protein transport from the endoplasmic reticulum to the Golgi apparatus and the cell membrane (PubMed:28028212). Together with p115/USO1 and STX5, involved in vesicle tethering and fusion at the cis-Golgi membrane to maintain the stacked and inter-con
  10183..10665   -  CDS            Golga2 (fragment): GOGA2_RAT - Experimental evidence at protein level: Swiss-Prot protein existence level 1. Peripheral membrane component of the cis-Golgi stack that acts as a membrane skeleton that maintains the structure of the Golgi apparatus, and as a vesicle thether that facilitates vesicle fusion to the Golgi membrane (PubMed:9150144, PubMed:20197635). Required for normal protein transport from the endoplasmic reticulum to the Golgi apparatus and the cell membrane (By similarity). Together with p115/USO1 and STX5, involved in vesicle tethering and fusion at the cis-Golgi membrane to maintain the stacked a
  11985..12217   +  misc_feature   P element 3' end: P element 3' end
  12217..12720   +  gene           mini-white (fragment): white; This modified version of the white gene lacks part of the first intron.
  12719..12788   -  misc_feature   bom (fragment): basis of mobility region from pBR322
  12890..12925   -  CDS            rop (fragment): Rop protein, which maintains plasmids at low copy number; rop
  13020..13124   +  promoter       AmpR promoter: bla
  13125..13985   +  CDS            AmpR: β-lactamase; bla; confers resistance to ampicillin, carbenicillin, and related antibiotics
