[The description below was written by a language model from this plasmid's Addgene catalogue record and pLannotate feature annotations shown in this document.]
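Description:
mei-S332-GFP 5.6kb genomic DNA in Casper4 S123-125-3A is a P element transformation vector built on the pCaSpeR4 backbone for germline insertion of a tagged, mutant mei-S332 transgene into the Drosophila melanogaster genome. In bacteria it is maintained through a high-copy ColE1/pUC-type origin and selected with ampicillin via the β-lactamase gene and its native promoter. The annotated sequence is about 14.2 kb. The P element 5′ and 3′ ends bracket the region that is mobilised when transposase is supplied. This region holds the mini-white gene, a shortened version of the white eye-colour gene that lets transformants be recognised by eye pigmentation in a white mutant background, together with the genomic insert.

The payload is a 5.6 kb genomic fragment of the mei-S332 locus cloned at KpnI sites. It encodes the Drosophila Shugoshin protein, which protects centromeric cohesion during meiosis and mitosis. An Aequorea-derived GFP-type coding sequence lies immediately upstream of the mei-S332 coding region, consistent with the N-terminal tag recorded, and the coding region is annotated as two segments separated by a short gap, probably an intron. No separate promoter is annotated. Because the insert is genomic DNA, expression presumably depends on the gene's own flanking regulatory sequences, though the record does not say so. Downstream hits to Golga2 on the opposite strand most likely reflect a neighbouring fly gene within the genomic fragment rather than an engineered element. The S123-125-3A designation indicates alanine substitutions across serines 123 to 125, and the associated study concerns regulation of MEI-S332 centromere localisation and sister-chromatid cohesion in meiosis.
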