Addgene plasmid #112987: mei-S332-GFP 5.6kb genomic DNA in Casper4 S123-125-3A
Purpose: In P element vector for transposon insertion of mei-S332-GFP 5.6kb genomic DNA (S123-125-3A) into Drosophila genome
Depositing lab: Terry Orr-Weaver. Depositing organization: Whitehead Institute for Biomedical Research. Publication: Regulation of centromere localization of the Drosophila Shugoshin MEI-S332 and sister-chromatid cohesion in meiosis. Nogueira C, Kashevsky H, Pinto B, Clarke A, Orr-Weaver TL. G3 (Bethesda). 2014 Jul 31;4(10):1849-58. doi: 10.1534/g3.114.012823. PubMed 25081981.
Backbone
  Vector backbone: pCaSpeR4
  Vector type: P insertion vector
Growth in bacteria
  Bacterial resistance: Ampicillin, 100 μg/mL
  Growth temperature: 37°C
  Growth strain: DH5alpha
  Copy number: High Copy
Gene/Insert
  Gene/Insert name: mei-S332
  Species: D. melanogaster (fly)
  Mutation: S123-125-3A
  Entrez Gene: mei-S332 (a.k.a. Dmel_CG5303, BEST:LD13774, CG5303, Dmel\CG5303, MEI-S322, MEI-S332, Mei-S332, Mei-S332/Shugoshin, MeiS332, mei-S322, mei-s332, meiS322, meiS332)
  Tag / fusion protein: GFP (N terminal on insert)
  Cloning method: Restriction Enzyme; 5′ cloning site KpnI (unknown if destroyed); 3′ cloning site KpnI (unknown if destroyed)
Terms and licenses: Academic/Nonprofit Terms; Industry Terms: Not Available to Industry
How to cite: mei-S332-GFP 5.6kb genomic DNA in Casper4 S123-125-3A was a gift from Terry Orr-Weaver (Addgene plasmid # 112987 ; http://n2t.net/addgene:112987 ; RRID:Addgene_112987)
